>Addgene plasmid #120909 | pcDNA-h-mmPtch1-B-I766FV111FL114F-HA-GFP | addgene full sequence | sequence record 233230 | Addgene NGS Result
GACGGATCGGGAGATCTCCCGATCCCCTATGGTGCACTCTCAGTACAATCTGCTCTGATGCCGCATAGTT
AAGCCAGTATCTGCTCCCTGCTTGTGTGTTGGAGGTCGCTGAGTAGTGCGCGAGCAAAATTTAAGCTACA
ACAAGGCAAGGCTTGACCGACAATTGCATGAAGAATCTGCTTAGGGTTAGGCGTTTTGCGCTGCTTCGCG
ATGTACGGGCCAGATATACGCGTTGACATTGATTATTGACTAGTTATTAATAGTAATCAATTACGGGGTC
ATTAGTTCATAGCCCATATATGGAGTTCCGCGTTACATAACTTACGGTAAATGGCCCGCCTGGCTGACCG
CCCAACGACCCCCGCCCATTGACGTCAATAATGACGTATGTTCCCATAGTAACGCCAATAGGGACTTTCC
ATTGACGTCAATGGGTGGAGTATTTACGGTAAACTGCCCACTTGGCAGTACATCAAGTGTATCATATGCC
AAGTACGCCCCCTATTGACGTCAATGACGGTAAATGGCCCGCCTGGCATTATGCCCAGTACATGACCTTA
TGGGACTTTCCTACTTGGCAGTACATCTACGTATTAGTCATCGCTATTACCATGGTGATGCGGTTTTGGC
AGTACATCAATGGGCGTGGATAGCGGTTTGACTCACGGGGATTTCCAAGTCTCCACCCCATTGACGTCAA
TGGGAGTTTGTTTTGGCACCAAAATCAACGGTACTTTCCAAAATGTCGTAACAACTCCGCCCCATTGACG
CAAATGGGCGGTAGGCGTGTACGGTGGGAGGTCTATATAAGCAGAGCTCTCTGGCTAACTAGAGAACCCA
CTGCTTACTGGCTTATCGAAATTAATACGACTCACTATAGGGAGACCCAAGCTTGGTACCACCATGGCCT
CGGCTGGTAACGCCGCCGGGGCCCTGGGCAGGCAGGCCGGCGGCGGGAGGCGCAGACGGACCGGGGGACC
GCACCGCGCCGCGCCGGACCGGGACTATCTGCACCGGCCCAGCTACTGCGACGCCGCCTTCGCTCTGGAG
CAGATTTCCAAGGGGAAGGCTACTGGCCGGAAAGCGCCGCTGTGGCTGAGAGCGAAGTTTCAGAGACTCT
TATTTAAACTGGGTTGTTACATTCAAAAGAACTGCGGCAAGTTTTTGGTTGTGGGTCTCCTCATATTTGG
GGCCTTCGCTGTGGGATTAAAGGCAGCTAATCTCGAGACCAACTTCGAGGAGTTCTGGGTGGAAGTTGGT
GGACGAGTGAGTCGAGAATTAAATTATACCCGTCAGAAGATAGGAGAAGAGGCTATGTTTAATCCTCAAC
TCATGATACAGACTCCAAAAGAAGAAGGCGCTAATGTTCTGACCACAGAGGCTCTCCTGCAACACCTGGA
CTCAGCACTCCAGGCCAGTCGTGTGCACGTCTACATGTATAACAGGCAATGGAAGTTGGAACATTTGTGC
TACAAATCAGGGGAACTTATCACGGAGACAGGTTACATGGATCAGATAATAGAATACCTTTACCCTTGCT
TAATCATTACACCTTTGGACTGCTTCTGGGAAGGGGCAAAGCTACAGTCCGGGACAGCATACCTCCTAGG
TAAGCCTCCTTTACGGTGGACAAACTTTGACCCCTTGGAATTCCTAGAAGAGTTAAAGAAAATAAACTAC
CAAGTGGACAGCTGGGAGGAAATGCTGAATAAAGCCGAAGTTGGCCATGGGTACATGGACCGGCCTTGCC
TCAACCCAGCCGACCCAGATTGCCCTGCCACAGCCCCTAACAAAAATTCAACCAAACCTCTTGATGTGGC
CCTTGTTTTGAATGGTGGATGTCAAGGTTTATCCAGGAAGTATATGCATTGGCAGGAGGAGTTGATTGTG
GGTGGTACCGTCAAGAATGCCACTGGAAAACTTGTCAGCGCTCACGCCCTGCAAACCATGTTCCAGTTAA
TGACTCCCAAGCAAATGTATGAACACTTCAGGGGCTACGACTATGTCTCTCACATCAACTGGAATGAAGA
CAGGGCAGCCGCCATCCTGGAGGCCTGGCAGAGGACTTACGTGGAGGTGGTTCATCAAAGTGTCGCCCCA
AACTCCACTCAAAAGGTGCTTCCCTTCACAACCACGACCCTGGACGACATCCTAAAATCCTTCTCTGATG
TCAGTGTCATCCGAGTGGCCAGCGGCTACCTACTGATGCTTGCCTATGCCTGTTTAACCATGCTGCGCTG
GGACTGCTCCAAGTCCCAGGGTGCCGTGGGGCTGGCTGGCGTCCTGTTGGTTGCGCTGTCAGTGGCTGCA
GGATTGGGCCTCTGCTCCTTGATTGGCATTTCTTTTAATGCTGCGACAACTCAGGTTTTGCCGTTTCTTG
CTCTTGGTGTTGGTGTGGATGATGTCTTCCTCCTGGCCCATGCATTCAGTGAAACAGGACAGAATAAGAG
GATTCCATTTGAGGACAGGACTGGGGAGTGCCTCAAGCGCACCGGAGCCAGCGTGGCCCTCACCTCCATC
AGCAATGTCACCGCCTTCTTCATGGCCGCATTGATCCCTATCCCTGCCCTGCGAGCGTTCTCCCTCCAGG
CTGCTGTGGTGGTGGTATTCAATTTTGCTATGGTTCTGCTCATTTTTCCTGCAATTCTCAGCATGGATTT
ATACAGACGTGAGGACAGAAGATTGGATATTTTCTGCTGTTTCACAAGCCCCTGTGTCAGCAGGGTGATT
CAAGTTGAGCCACAGGCCTACACAGAGCCTATGCAGTCCACCGTTCAGCTCCGCACAGAGTATGACCCTC
ACACGCACGTGTACTACACCACCGCCGAGCCACGCTCTGAGATCTCTGTACAGCCTGTTACCGTCACCCA
GGACAACCTCAGCTGTCAGAGTCCCGAGAGCACCAGCTCTACCAGGGACCTGCTCTCCCAGTTCTCAGAC
TCCAGCCTCCACTGCCTCGAGCCCCCCTGCACCAAGTGGACACTCTCTTCGTTTGCAGAGAAGCACTATG
CTCCTTTCCTCCTGAAACCCAAAGCCAAGGTTGTGGTAATCCTTCTTTTCCTGGGCTTGCTGGGGGTCAG
CCTTTATGGGACCACCCGAGTGAGAGACGGGCTGGACCTCACGGACTTTGTTCCCCGGGAAACCAGAGAA
TATGACTTCATAGCTGCCCAGTTCAAGTACTTCTCTTTCTACAACATGTATATAGTCACCCAGAAAGCAG
ACTACCCGAATATCCAGCACCTACTTTACGACCTTCATAAGAGTTTCAGCAATGTGAAGTATGTCATGCT
GGAGGAGAACAAGCAACTTCCCCAAATGTGGCTGCACTACTTTAGAGACTGGCTTCAAGGACTTCAGGAT
GCATTTGACAGTGACTGGGAAACTGGGAGGATCATGCCAAACAATTATAAAAATGGATCAGATGACGGGG
TCCTCGCTTACAAACTCCTGGTGCAGACTGGCAGCCGAGACAAGCCCATCGACATTAGTCAGTTGACTAA
ACAGCGTCTGGTAGACGCAGATGGCATCATTAATCCGAGCGCTTTCTACATCTACCTGACCGCTTGGGTC
AGCAACGACCCTGTAGCTTACGCTGCCTCCCAGGCCAACATCCGGCCTCACCGGCCGGAGTGGGTCCATG
ACAAAGCCGACTACATGCCAGAGACCAGGCTGAGAATCCCAGCAGCAGAGCCCATCGAGTACGCTCAGTT
CCCTTTCTACCTCAACGGCCTACGAGACACCTCAGACTTTGTGGAAGCCATAGAAAAAGTGAGAGTCATC
TGTAACAACTATACGAGCCTGGGACTGTCCAGCTACCCCAATGGCTACCCCTTCCTGTTCTGGGAGCAAT
ACATCAGCCTGCGCCACTGGCTGCTGCTATCCATCAGCGTGGTGCTGGCCTGCACGTTTCTAGTGTGCGC
AGTCTTCCTCCTGAACCCCTGGACGGCCGGGATCATTGTCATGGTCCTGGCTCTGATGACCGTTGAGCTC
TTTGGCATGATGGGCCTCATTGGGATCAAGCTGAGTGCTGTGCCTGTGGTCATCCTGATTGCATCTGTTG
GCATCGGAGTGGAGTTCACCGTCCACGTGGCTTTGGCCTTTCTGACAGCCATTGGGGACAAGAACCACAG
GGCTATGCTCGCTCTGGAACACATGTTTGCTCCCGTTCTGGACGGTGCTGTGTCCACTCTGCTGGGTGTA
CTGATGCTTGCAGGGTCCGAATTTGATTTCATTGTCAGATACTTCTTTGCCGTCCTGGCCATTCTCACCG
TCTTGGGGGTTCTCAATGGACTGGTTCTGCTGCCTGTCCTCTTATCCTTCTTTGGACCGTGTCCTGAGGT
GTCTCCAGCCAATGGCCTAAACCGACTGCCCACTCCTTCGCCTGAGCCGCCTCCAAGTGTCGTCCGGTTT
GCCGTGCCTCCTGGTCACACGAACAATGGGTCTGATTCCTCCGACTCGGAGTACAGCTCTCAGACCACGG
TGTCTGGCATCAGTGAGGAGCTCAGGCAATACGAAGCACAGCAGGGTGCCGGAGGCCCTGCCCACCAAGT
GATTGTGGAAGCCACAGAAAACCCTGTCTTTGCCCGGTCCACTGTGGTCCATCCGGACTCCAGACATCAG
CCTCCCTTGACCCCTCGGCAACAGCCCCACCTGGACTCTGGCTCCTTGTCCCCTGGACGGCAAGGCCAGC
AGCCTCGAAGGGATATGGATGAAAAGACCACCGGTTGGCGTGGTGGTCATGTTGTTGAAGGTCTGGCAGG
CGAACTGGAACAGCTGCGTGCACGTCTGGAACATCATCCGCAGGGTCAGCGTGAACCGTATCCATATGAT
GTTCCAGATTATGCTGTGAGCAAGGGCGAGGAGCTGTTCACCGGGGTGGTGCCCATCCTGGTCGAGCTGG
ACGGCGACGTAAACGGCCACAAGTTCAGCGTGTCCGGCGAGGGCGAGGGCGATGCCACCTACGGCAAGCT
GACCCTGAAGTTCATCTGCACCACCGGCAAGCTGCCCGTGCCCTGGCCCACCCTCGTGACCACCCTGACC
TACGGCGTGCAGTGCTTCAGCCGCTACCCCGACCACATGAAGCAGCACGACTTCTTCAAGTCCGCCATGC
CCGAAGGCTACGTCCAGGAGCGCACCATCTTCTTCAAGGACGACGGCAACTACAAGACCCGCGCCGAGGT
GAAGTTCGAGGGCGACACCCTGGTGAACCGCATCGAGCTGAAGGGCATCGACTTCAAGGAGGACGGCAAC
ATCCTGGGGCACAAGCTGGAGTACAACTACAACAGCCACAACGTCTATATCATGGCCGACAAGCAGAAGA
ACGGCATCAAGGTGAACTTCAAGATCCGCCACAACATCGAGGACGGCAGCGTGCAGCTCGCCGACCACTA
CCAGCAGAACACCCCCATCGGCGACGGCCCCGTGCTGCTGCCCGACAACCACTACCTGAGCACCCAGTCC
AAGCTGAGCAAAGACCCCAACGAGAAGCGCGATCACATGGTCCTGCTGGAGTTCGTGACCGCCGCCGGGA
TCACTCTCGGCATGGACGAGCTGTACAAGTAGTCTAGAGGGCCCTATTCTATAGTGTCACCTAAATGCTA
GAGCTCGCTGATCAGCCTCGACTGTGCCTTCTAGTTGCCAGCCATCTGTTGTTTGCCCCTCCCCCGTGCC
TTCCTTGACCCTGGAAGGTGCCACTCCCACTGTCCTTTCCTAATAAAATGAGGAAATTGCATCGCATTGT
CTGAGTAGGTGTCATTCTATTCTGGGGGGTGGGGTGGGGCAGGACAGCAAGGGGGAGGATTGGGAAGACA
ATAGCAGGCATGCTGGGGATGCGGTGGGCTCTATGGCTTCTGAGGCGGAAAGAACCAGCTGGGGCTCTAG
GGGGTATCCCCACGCGCCCTACCTCTAGCTAGAGCTTGGCGTAATCATGGTCATAGCTGTTTCCTGTGTG
AAATTGTTATCCGCTCACAATTCCACACAACATACGAGCCGGAAGCATAAAGTGTAAAGCCTGGGGTGCC
TAATGAGTGAGCTAACTCACATTAATTGCGTTGCGCTCACTGCCCGCTTTCCAGTCGGGAAACCTGTCGT
GCCAGCTGCATTAATGAATCGGCCAACGCGCGGGGAGAGGCGGTTTGCGTATTGGGCGCTCTTCCGCTTC
CTCGCTCACTGACTCGCTGCGCTCGGTCGTTCGGCTGCGGCGAGCGGTATCAGCTCACTCAAAGGCGGTA
ATACGGTTATCCACAGAATCAGGGGATAACGCAGGAAAGAACATGTGAGCAAAAGGCCAGCAAAAGGCCA
GGAACCGTAAAAAGGCCGCGTTGCTGGCGTTTTTCCATAGGCTCCGCCCCCCTGACGAGCATCACAAAAA
TCGACGCTCAAGTCAGAGGTGGCGAAACCCGACAGGACTATAAAGATACCAGGCGTTTCCCCCTGGAAGC
TCCCTCGTGCGCTCTCCTGTTCCGACCCTGCCGCTTACCGGATACCTGTCCGCCTTTCTCCCTTCGGGAA
GCGTGGCGCTTTCTCATAGCTCACGCTGTAGGTATCTCAGTTCGGTGTAGGTCGTTCGCTCCAAGCTGGG
CTGTGTGCACGAACCCCCCGTTCAGCCCGACCGCTGCGCCTTATCCGGTAACTATCGTCTTGAGTCCAAC
CCGGTAAGACACGACTTATCGCCACTGGCAGCAGCCACTGGTAACAGGATTAGCAGAGCGAGGTATGTAG
GCGGTGCTACAGAGTTCTTGAAGTGGTGGCCTAACTACGGCTACACTAGAAGAACAGTATTTGGTATCTG
CGCTCTGCTGAAGCCAGTTACCTTCGGAAAAAGAGTTGGTAGCTCTTGATCCGGCAAACAAACCACCGCT
GGTAGCGGTGGTTTTTTTGTTTGCAAGCAGCAGATTACGCGCAGAAAAAAAGGATCTCAAGAAGATCCTT
TGATCTTTTCTACGGGGTCTGACGCTCAGTGGAACGAAAACTCACGTTAAGGGATTTTGGTCATGAGATT
ATCAAAAAGGATCTTCACCTAGATCCTTTTAAATTAAAAATGAAGTTTTAAATCAATCTAAAGTATATAT
GAGTAAACTTGGTCTGACAGTTACCAATGCTTAATCAGTGAGGCACCTATCTCAGCGATCTGTCTATTTC
GTTCATCCATAGTTGCCTGACTCCCCGTCGTGTAGATAACTACGATACGGGAGGGCTTACCATCTGGCCC
CAGTGCTGCAATGATACCGCGAGACCCACGCTCACCGGCTCCAGATTTATCAGCAATAAACCAGCCAGCC
GGAAGGGCCGAGCGCAGAAGTGGTCCTGCAACTTTATCCGCCTCCATCCAGTCTATTAATTGTTGCCGGG
AAGCTAGAGTAAGTAGTTCGCCAGTTAATAGTTTGCGCAACGTTGTTGCCATTGCTACAGGCATCGTGGT
GTCACGCTCGTCGTTTGGTATGGCTTCATTCAGCTCCGGTTCCCAACGATCAAGGCGAGTTACATGATCC
CCCATGTTGTGCAAAAAAGCGGTTAGCTCCTTCGGTCCTCCGATCGTTGTCAGAAGTAAGTTGGCCGCAG
TGTTATCACTCATGGTTATGGCAGCACTGCATAATTCTCTTACTGTCATGCCATCCGTAAGATGCTTTTC
TGTGACTGGTGAGTACTCAACCAAGTCATTCTGAGAATAGTGTATGCGGCGACCGAGTTGCTCTTGCCCG
GCGTCAATACGGGATAATACCGCGCCACATAGCAGAACTTTAAAAGTGCTCATCATTGGAAAACGTTCTT
CGGGGCGAAAACTCTCAAGGATCTTACCGCTGTTGAGATCCAGTTCGATGTAACCCACTCGTGCACCCAA
CTGATCTTCAGCATCTTTTACTTTCACCAGCGTTTCTGGGTGAGCAAAAACAGGAAGGCAAAATGCCGCA
AAAAAGGGAATAAGGGCGACACGGAAATGTTGAATACTCATACTCTTCCTTTTTCAATATTATTGAAGCA
TTTATCAGGGTTATTGTCTCATGAGCGGATACATATTTGAATGTATTTAGAAAAATAAACAAATAGGGGT
TCCGCGCACATTTCCCCGAAAAGTGCCACCTGACGTC
Features (pLannotate 1.2.2; 18 found; start..end, strand, type, name):
     28..80      -  misc_feature   bom (fragment): basis of mobility region from pBR322
    235..614     +  enhancer       CMV enhancer: human cytomegalovirus immediate early enhancer
    687..704     -  promoter       CMV promoter (fragment): human cytomegalovirus (CMV) immediate early promoter
    767..818     +  promoter       CMVd2 promoter: truncated human cytomegalovirus (CMV) immediate early promoter that yields moderately reduced expression relative to the full-length promoter
    814..847     +  LTR            5' LTR (truncated) (fragment): truncated 5' long terminal repeat (LTR) from HIV-1
    863..881     +  promoter       T7 promoter: promoter for bacteriophage T7 RNA polymerase
    904..4704    +  CDS            Ptch1 (fragment): PTC1_MOUSE - Also known as Ptch. Experimental evidence at protein level: Swiss-Prot protein existence level 1. Acts as a receptor for sonic hedgehog (SHH), indian hedgehog (IHH) and desert hedgehog (DHH). Associates with the smoothened protein (SMO) to transduce the hedgehog's proteins signal. Seems to have a tumor suppressor function, as inactivation of this protein is probably a necessary, if not sufficient step for tumorigenesis. From Mus musculus (Mouse).
   4846..5561    +  CDS            mEGFP (fragment): enhanced GFP with monomerizing A206K mutation (Zacharias et al., 2002) mammalian codon-optimized
   5578..5596    -  promoter       SP6 promoter: promoter for bacteriophage SP6 RNA polymerase
   5622..5846    +  polyA_signal   bGH poly(A) signal: bovine growth hormone polyadenylation signal
   5850..5871    +  promoter       SV40 promoter (fragment): SV40 enhancer and early promoter
   5954..5970    -  protein_bind   lac operator: The lac repressor binds to the lac operator to inhibit transcription in E. coli. This inhibition can be relieved by adding lactose or isopropyl-β-D-thiogalactopyranoside (IPTG). lac repressor encoded by lacI
   5978..6008    -  promoter       lac promoter: promoter for the E. coli lac operon
   6023..6044    -  protein_bind   CAP binding site: CAP binding activates transcription in the presence of cAMP. E. coli catabolite activator protein
   6057..6149    -  CDS            lacI (fragment): lac repressor; lacI; The lac repressor binds to the lac operator to inhibit transcription in E. coli. This inhibition can be relieved by adding lactose or isopropyl-β-D-thiogalactopyranoside (IPTG).
   6332..6920    -  rep_origin     ori: high-copy-number ColE1/pMB1/pBR322/pUC origin of replication
   7091..7951    -  CDS            AmpR: β-lactamase; bla; confers resistance to ampicillin, carbenicillin, and related antibiotics
   7952..8056    -  promoter       AmpR promoter: bla
