[The description below was written by a language model from this plasmid's Addgene catalogue record and pLannotate feature annotations shown in this document.]
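Description:
pcDNA-h-mmPtch1-B-I766FV111FL114F-HA-GFP is a mammalian expression plasmid built on the pcDNA-h backbone that produces an engineered, mutant form of mouse Patched1 (Ptch1), the receptor for Hedgehog ligands. It is maintained in E. coli through a high-copy ColE1/pUC-type origin and selected with ampicillin via the β-lactamase gene and its native promoter. The 8,087 nt sequence contains no intact mammalian selection cassette. Only a short SV40 promoter fragment is annotated downstream of the polyadenylation signal, so the plasmid appears suited to transient expression. Remnants of a lac promoter/operator region, a lacI fragment and a bom fragment are backbone leftovers with no evident role in the design.

Expression is driven by the CMV immediate early enhancer and promoter. The annotation splits the promoter into fragments, a truncated CMV call and a short HIV-1 LTR-like match. Transcripts are terminated by the bovine growth hormone poly(A) signal. The insert is the "Ptch1-B" variant, which lacks amino acids 620–643 and is truncated at residue 1291. According to the plasmid name and purpose, it also carries three phenylalanine substitutions, I766F, V111F and L114F. The coding region is fused at its C terminus to an HA epitope and then GFP, which the annotation identifies as monomeric mEGFP; the HA tag itself was not annotated separately. These tags allow the protein to be detected and localised. Flanking T7 and SP6 promoters serve as sequencing primer sites.

The associated publication concerns the structural basis of a cholesterol transport-like activity of Patched. This suggests the construct is used to test how these point mutations affect Ptch1 function in cultured mammalian cells, although the record does not describe specific assays.
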