Addgene plasmid #120909: pcDNA-h-mmPtch1-B-I766FV111FL114F-HA-GFP
Purpose: Expresses Ptch1-B (I766FV111FL114F)
Depositing lab: Philip Beachy. Depositing organization: Stanford University. Publication: Structural Basis for Cholesterol Transport-like Activity of the Hedgehog Receptor Patched. Zhang Y, Bulkley DP, Xin Y, Roberts KJ, Asarnow DE, Sharma A, Myers BR, Cho W, Cheng Y, Beachy PA. Cell. 2018 Nov 15;175(5):1352-1364.e14. doi: 10.1016/j.cell.2018.10.026. Epub 2018 Nov 8. PubMed 30415841.
Backbone
  Vector backbone: pcDNA-h
  Vector type: Mammalian Expression
Growth in bacteria
  Bacterial resistance: Ampicillin, 100 μg/mL
  Growth temperature: 37°C
  Growth strain: DH5alpha
  Copy number: High Copy
Gene/Insert
  Gene/Insert name: Ptch1
  Species: M. musculus (mouse)
  Mutation: deleted amino acids 620-643, truncated at 1291
  GenBank ID: NM_008957.3
  Entrez Gene: Ptch1 (a.k.a. A230106A15Rik, Ptc, Ptc1, Ptch, mes, wig)
  Promoter: CMV
  Tag / fusion protein: HA (C terminal on insert); GFP (C terminal on insert)
  Cloning method: Gibson Cloning
  Sequencing primers: 5′ T7; 3′ SP6
Terms and licenses: Academic/Nonprofit Terms; Industry Terms: Not Available to Industry
How to cite: pcDNA-h-mmPtch1-B-I766FV111FL114F-HA-GFP was a gift from Philip Beachy (Addgene plasmid # 120909 ; http://n2t.net/addgene:120909 ; RRID:Addgene_120909)
